Addgene plasmid #172798: pLBT0020
Purpose: Level 1 module containing 35S-HSP21-nYFP_notag_P2 F
Depositing lab: Benjamin Field. Depositing organization: CNRS DR12, Delegation Provence et Corse. Publication: MoBiFC: development of a modular bimolecular fluorescence complementation toolkit for the analysis of chloroplast protein-protein interactions. Velay F, Soula M, Mehrez M, Belbachir C, D'Alessandro S, Laloi C, Crete P, Field B. Plant Methods. 2022 May 26;18(1):69. doi: 10.1186/s13007-022-00902-1. PubMed 35619173.
Backbone
  Vector backbone: pICH47742
  Backbone manufacturer: Engler et al. 2014
  Vector type: Synthetic Biology
Growth in bacteria
  Bacterial resistance: Ampicillin, 100 μg/mL
  Growth temperature: 37°C
  Growth strain: DH5alpha
  Copy number: High Copy
Gene/Insert
  Gene/Insert name: p35S-5UTMV-CTPSSU-mHSP21-nYFP-3U+TER35S
  Species: A. thaliana (mustard weed)
  Cloning method: Restriction Enzyme; 5′ cloning site Unknown (unknown if destroyed)
Terms and licenses: Academic/Nonprofit Terms; Industry Terms: Not Available to Industry
Depositor comments: Please visit https://www.biorxiv.org/content/10.1101/2021.03.01.433373v1 for bioRxiv preprint.
How to cite: pLBT0020 was a gift from Benjamin Field (Addgene plasmid # 172798 ; http://n2t.net/addgene:172798 ; RRID:Addgene_172798)
