[The description below was written by a language model from this plasmid's Addgene catalogue record and pLannotate feature annotations shown in this document.]
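Description:
pLBT0020 is a Level 1 Golden Gate/MoClo module from the MoBiFC toolkit, a modular bimolecular fluorescence complementation (BiFC) system designed for testing protein-protein interactions inside chloroplasts. It is built in the pICH47742 backbone, the position 2, forward-orientation Level 1 acceptor, as the "P2 F" in the purpose field indicates. The annotated 7,438 nt sequence shows a binary-type architecture. Nopaline-type left and right T-DNA border repeats flank the plant expression cassette. The backbone carries a high-copy ColE1/pUC origin for propagation in E. coli, together with the incP oriV and its trfA replication protein, which provide broad-host-range replication of the kind used for maintenance in Agrobacterium. Selection is by ampicillin through the bla gene and its promoter.

The payload is a single plant transcription unit. A CaMV 35S promoter drives expression; the upstream fragment annotated as a CaMV protein is probably extended viral promoter-region sequence rather than an expressed gene. The promoter is followed by the TMV Ω 5' leader, a translational enhancer. The coding region begins with sequence from the Arabidopsis RuBisCO small subunit RBCS-1A, which serves as the chloroplast transit peptide (CTPSSU). This is fused to the mature portion of the Arabidopsis chloroplast small heat shock protein HSP21, and then to an N-terminal Venus/YFP fragment (annotated as VN173, "nYFP"). The "notag" in the name suggests that no additional epitope tag is included. A CaMV 35S 3' UTR and polyadenylation signal terminate the unit.

In use, this module would be assembled with a partner module carrying a complementary C-terminal YFP fusion. Fluorescence is reconstituted only if the two chloroplast-targeted fusion proteins come into close proximity in plant cells.
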