Features (pLannotate 1.2.2; 17 found; start..end, strand, type, name):
     46..70      +  misc_feature   RB T-DNA repeat: right border repeat from nopaline C58 T-DNA
    182..202     -  CDS            TetR (fragment): tetracycline resistance regulatory protein; tetR
    229..1374    -  CDS            trfA: TRFA_ECOLX - Experimental evidence at protein level: Swiss-Prot protein existence level 1. Also involved in plasmid copy number control, promoting intermolecular coupling of protein bound iterons at oriV, which inhibits replication initiation. From Escherichia coli.
   1710..2298    -  rep_origin     ori: high-copy-number ColE1/pMB1/pBR322/pUC origin of replication
   2469..3329    -  CDS            AmpR: β-lactamase; bla; confers resistance to ampicillin, carbenicillin, and related antibiotics
   3330..3434    -  promoter       AmpR promoter: bla
   3521..4152    -  rep_origin     oriV: incP origin of replication
   4244..4268    +  misc_feature   LB T-DNA repeat: left border repeat from nopaline C58 T-DNA
   4376..5182    +  CDS            IBMP_CAMVB (fragment): Experimental evidence at protein level: Swiss-Prot protein existence level 1. Enhances the ribosomal termination-reinitiation event leading to the translation of major open reading frames on the polycistronic viral RNAs. From Cauliflower mosaic virus (strain Bari 1) (CaMV).
   5366..5711    +  promoter       CaMV 35S promoter: strong constitutive promoter from cauliflower mosaic virus
   5663..5709    +  promoter       minimal CaMV 35S promoter: minimal 35S promoter from cauliflower mosaic virus
   5740..5793    +  misc_feature   TMV Ω: translational enhancer from the tobacco mosaic virus 5'-leader sequence (Gallie et al., 1988)
   5802..5975    +  CDS            RBCS-1A (fragment): RBS1A_ARATH - Also known as ATS1A. Experimental evidence at protein level: Swiss-Prot protein existence level 1. RuBisCO catalyzes two reactions: the carboxylation of D- ribulose 1,5-bisphosphate, the primary event in carbon dioxide fixation, as well as the oxidative fragmentation of the pentose substrate. Both reactions occur simultaneously and in competition at the same active site. Although the small subunit is not catalytic it is essential for maximal activity. From Arabidopsis thaliana (Mouse-ear cress).
   6079..6159    +  CDS            RBCS-1A (fragment): RBS1A_ARATH - Also known as ATS1A. Experimental evidence at protein level: Swiss-Prot protein existence level 1. RuBisCO catalyzes two reactions: the carboxylation of D- ribulose 1,5-bisphosphate, the primary event in carbon dioxide fixation, as well as the oxidative fragmentation of the pentose substrate. Both reactions occur simultaneously and in competition at the same active site. Although the small subunit is not catalytic it is essential for maximal activity. From Arabidopsis thaliana (Mouse-ear cress).
   6151..6702    +  CDS            HSP21 (fragment): HS25P_ARATH - Also known as HSP25.3. Experimental evidence at protein level: Swiss-Prot protein existence level 1. Chaperone protein required for seedling and chloroplast development under heat stress, probably by maintaining plastid-encoded RNA polymerase (PEP)-dependent transcription. From Arabidopsis thaliana (Mouse-ear cress).
   6708..7224    +  CDS            VN173 (fragment): N-terminal fragment of mVenus for use in bimolecular fluorescence complementation (BiFC) (Kodama and Hu, 2010)
   7265..1       +  polyA_signal   CaMV poly(A) signal (across the origin): cauliflower mosaic virus polyadenylation signal
>Addgene plasmid #172798 | pLBT0020 | addgene full sequence | sequence record 346695 | Addgene NGS Result
CGCTACTATTGTCTTCTGCACGAAGTGGTTTAAACTATCAGTGTTTGACAGGATATATTGGCGGGTAAAC
CTAAGAGAAAAGAGCGTTTATTAGAATAATCGGATATTTAAAAGGGCGTGAAAAGGTTTATCCGTTCGTC
CATTTGTATGTGCATGCCAACCACAGGGTTCCCCAGATCAGGCGCTGGCTGCTGAACCCCCAGCCGGAAC
TGACCCCACAAGGCCCTAGCGTTTGCAATGCACCAGGTCATCATTGACCCAGGCGTGTTCCACCAGGCCG
CTGCCTCGCAACTCTTCGCAGGCTTCGCCGACCTGCTCGCGCCACTTCTTCACGCGGGTGGAATCCGATC
CGCACATGAGGCGGAAGGTTTCCAGCTTGAGCGGGTACGGCTCCCGGTGCGAGCTGAAATAGTCGAACAT
CCGTCGGGCCGTCGGCGACAGCTTGCGGTACTTCTCCCATATGAATTTCGTGTAGTGGTCGCCAGCAAAC
AGCACGACGATTTCCTCGTCGATCAGGACCTGGCAACGGGACGTTTTCTTGCCACGGTCCAGGACGCGGA
AGCGGTGCAGCAGCGACACCGATTCCAGGTGCCCAACGCGGTCGGACGTGAAGCCCATCGCCGTCGCCTG
TAGGCGCGACAGGCATTCCTCGGCCTTCGTGTAATACCGGCCATTGATCGACCAGCCCAGGTCCTGGCAA
AGCTCGTAGAACGTGAAGGTGATCGGCTCGCCGATAGGGGTGCGCTTCGCGTACTCCAACACCTGCTGCC
ACACCAGTTCGTCATCGTCGGCCCGCAGCTCGACGCCGGTGTAGGTGATCTTCACGTCCTTGTTGACGTG
GAAAATGACCTTGTTTTGCAGCGCCTCGCGCGGGATTTTCTTGTTGCGCGTGGTGAACAGGGCAGAGCGG
GCCGTGTCGTTTGGCATCGCTCGCATCGTGTCCGGCCACGGCGCAATATCGAACAAGGAAAGCTGCATTT
CCTTGATCTGCTGCTTCGTGTGTTTCAGCAACGCGGCCTGCTTGGCCTCGCTGACCTGTTTTGCCAGGTC
CTCGCCGGCGGTTTTTCGCTTCTTGGTCGTCATAGTTCCTCGCGTGTCGATGGTCATCGACTTCGCCAAA
CCTGCCGCCTCCTGTTCAAGACGACGCGAACGCTCCACGGCGGCCGATGGCGCGGGCAGGGCAGGGGGAG
CCAGTTGCACGCTGTCGCGCTCGATCTTGGCCGTAGCTTGCTGGACCATCGAGCCGACGGACTGGAAGGT
TTCGCGGGGCGCACGCATGACGGTGCGGCTTGCGATGGTTTCGGCATCCTCGGCGGAAAACCCCGCGTCG
ATCAGTTCTTGCCTGTATGCCTTCCGGTCAAACGTCCGATTCATTCACCCTCCTTGCGGGATTGCCCCGA
CTCACGCCGGGGCAATGTGCCCTTATTCCTGATTTGACCCGCCTGGTGCCTTGGTGTCCAGATAATCCAC
CTTATCGGCAATGAAGTCGGTCCCGTAGACCGTCTGGCCGTCCTTCTCGTACTTGGTATTCCGAATCTTG
CCCTGCACGAATACCAGCGACCCCTTGCCCAAATACTTGCCGTGGGCCTCGGCCTGAGAGCCAAAACACT
TGATGCGGAAGAAGTCGGTGCGCTCCTGCTTGTCGCCGGCATCGTTGCGCCACATCTAGGATCTGCCAGG
AACCGTAAAAAGGCCGCGTTGCTGGCGTTTTTCCATAGGCTCCGCCCCCCTGACGAGCATCACAAAAATC
GACGCTCAAGTCAGAGGTGGCGAAACCCGACAGGACTATAAAGATACCAGGCGTTTCCCCCTGGAAGCTC
CCTCGTGCGCTCTCCTGTTCCGACCCTGCCGCTTACCGGATACCTGTCCGCCTTTCTCCCTTCGGGAAGC
GTGGCGCTTTCTCATAGCTCACGCTGTAGGTATCTCAGTTCGGTGTAGGTCGTTCGCTCCAAGCTGGGCT
GTGTGCACGAACCCCCCGTTCAGCCCGACCGCTGCGCCTTATCCGGTAACTATCGTCTTGAGTCCAACCC
GGTAAGACACGACTTATCGCCACTGGCAGCAGCCACTGGTAACAGGATTAGCAGAGCGAGGTATGTAGGC
GGTGCTACAGAGTTCTTGAAGTGGTGGCCTAACTACGGCTACACTAGAAGAACAGTATTTGGTATCTGCG
CTCTGCTGAAGCCAGTTACCTTCGGAAAAAGAGTTGGTAGCTCTTGATCCGGCAAACAAACCACCGCTGG
TAGCGGTGGTTTTTTTGTTTGCAAGCAGCAGATTACGCGCAGAAAAAAAGGATCTCAAGAAGATCCTTTG
ATCTTTTCTACGGGGTCTGACGCTCAGTGGAACGAAAACTCACGTTAAGGGATTTTGGTCATGAGATTAT
CAAAAAGGATCTTCACCTAGATCCTTTTAAATTAAAAATGAAGTTTTAAATCAATCTAAAGTATATATGA
GTAAACTTGGTCTGACAGTTACCAATGCTTAATCAGTGAGGCACCTATCTCAGCGATCTGTCTATTTCGT
TCATCCATAGTTGCCTGACTCCCCGTCGTGTAGATAACTACGATACGGGAGGGCTTACCATCTGGCCCCA
GTGCTGCAATGATACCGCGAGAACCACGCTCACCGGCTCCAGATTTATCAGCAATAAACCAGCCAGCCGG
AAGGGCCGAGCGCAGAAGTGGTCCTGCAACTTTATCCGCCTCCATCCAGTCTATTAATTGTTGCCGGGAA
GCTAGAGTAAGTAGTTCGCCAGTTAATAGTTTGCGCAACGTTGTTGCCATTGCTACAGGCATCGTGGTGT
CACGCTCGTCGTTTGGTATGGCTTCATTCAGCTCCGGTTCCCAACGATCAAGGCGAGTTACATGATCCCC
CATGTTGTGCAAAAAAGCGGTTAGCTCCTTCGGTCCTCCGATCGTTGTCAGAAGTAAGTTGGCCGCAGTG
TTATCACTCATGGTTATGGCAGCACTGCATAATTCTCTTACTGTCATGCCATCCGTAAGATGCTTTTCTG
TGACTGGTGAGTACTCAACCAAGTCATTCTGAGAATAGTGTATGCGGCGACCGAGTTGCTCTTGCCCGGC
GTCAATACGGGATAATACCGCGCCACATAGCAGAACTTTAAAAGTGCTCATCATTGGAAAACGTTCTTCG
GGGCGAAAACTCTCAAGGATCTTACCGCTGTTGAGATCCAGTTCGATGTAACCCACTCGTGCACCCAACT
GATCTTCAGCATCTTTTACTTTCACCAGCGTTTCTGGGTGAGCAAAAACAGGAAGGCAAAATGCCGCAAA
AAAGGGAATAAGGGCGACACGGAAATGTTGAATACTCATACTCTTCCTTTTTCAATATTATTGAAGCATT
TATCAAGGTTATTGTCTCATGAGCGGATACATATTTGAATGTATTTAGAAAAATAAACAAATAGGGGTTC
CGCGCACGAATTGGCCAGCGCTGCCATTTTTGGGGTGAGGCCGTTCGCGGCCGAGGGGCGCAGCCCCTGG
GGGGATGGGAGGCCCGCGTTAGCGGGCCGGGAGGGTTCGAGAAGGGGGGGCACCCCCCTTCGGCGTGCGC
GGTCACGCGCACAGGGCGCAGCCCTGGTTAAAAACAAGGTTTATAAATATTGGTTTAAAAGCAGGTTAAA
AGACAGGTTAGCGGTGGCCGAAAAACGGGCGGAAACCCTTGCAAATGCTGGATTTTCTGCCTGTGGACAG
CCCCTCAAATGTCAATAGGTGCGCCCCTCATCTGTCAGCACTCTGCCCCTCAAGTGTCAAGGATCGCGCC
CCTCATCTGTCAGTAGTCGCGCCCCTCAAGTGTCAATACCGCAGGGCACTTATCCCCAGGCTTGTCCACA
TCATCTGTGGGAAACTCGCGTAAAATCAGGCGTTTTCGCCGATTTGCGAGGCTGGCCAGCTCCACGTCGC
CGGCCGAAATCGAGCCTGCCCCTCATCTGTCAACGCCGCGCCGGGTGAGTCGGCCCCTCAAGTGTCAACG
TCCGCCCCTCATCTGTCAGTGAGGGCCAAGTTTTCCGCGAGGTATCCACAACGCCGGCGGCCGCGGTGTC
TCGCACACGGCTTCGACGGCGTTTCTGGCGCGTTTGCAGGGCCATAGACGGCCGCCAGCCCAGCGGCGAG
GGCAACCAGCCCGGTGAGCGTCGCAAAGGAGATCCTGATCTGACTGATGGGCTGCCTGTATCGAGTGGTG
ATTTTGTGCCGAGCTGCCGGTCGGGGAGCTGTTGGCTGGCTGGTGGCAGGATATATTGTGGTGTAAACAA
ATTGACGCTTAGACAACTTAATAACACATTGCGGACGTTTTTAATGTACTGGGGTGGATGCAGTGGGCCC
CACTCTGTGAAGACAAGCAAGAATTCAAGCTTGGAGGAATTCCAATCCCACAAAAATCTGAGCTTAACAG
CACAGTTGCTCCTCTCAGAGCAGAATCGGGTATTCAACACCCTCATATCAACTACTACGTTGTGTATAAC
GGTCCACATGCCGGTATATACGATGACTGGGGTTGTACAAAGGCGGCAACAAACGGCGTTCCCGGAGTTG
CACACAAGAAATTTGCCACTATTACAGAGGCAAGAGCAGCAGCTGACGCGTACACAACAAGTCAGCAAAC
AGACAGGTTGAACTTCATCCCCAAAGGAGAAGCTCAACTCAAGCCCAAGAGCTTTGCTAAGGCCCTAACA
AGCCCACCAAAGCAAAAAGCCCACTGGCTCACGCTAGGAACCAAAAGGCCCAGCAGTGATCCAGCCCCAA
AAGAGATCTCCTTTGCCCCGGAGATTACAATGGACGATTTCCTCTATCTTTACGATCTAGGAAGGAAGTT
CGAAGGTGAAGGTGACGACACTATGTTCACCACTGATAATGAGAAGGTTAGCCTCTTCAATTTCAGAAAG
AATGCTGACCCACAGATGGTTAGAGAGGCCTACGCAGCAAGTCTCATCAAGACGATCTACCCGAGTAACA
ATCTCCAGGAGATCAAATACCTTCCCAAGAAGGTTAAAGATGCAGTCAAAAGATTCAGGACTAATTGCAT
CAAGAACACAGAGAAAGACATATTTCTCAAGATCAGAAGTACTATTCCAGTATGGACGATTCAAGGCTTG
CTTCATAAACCAAGGCAAGTAATAGAGATTGGAGTCTCTAAAAAGGTAGTTCCTACTGAATCTAAGGCCA
TGCATGGAGTCTAAGATTCAAATCGAGGATCTAACAGAACTCGCCGTCAAGACTGGCGAACAGTTCATAC
AGAGTCTTTTACGACTCAATGACAAGAAGAAAATCTTCGTCAACATGGTGGAGCACGACACTCTGGTCTA
CTCCAAAAATGTCAAAGATACAGTCTCAGAAGATCAAAGGGCTATTGAGACTTTTCAACAAAGGATAATT
TCGGGAAACCTCCTCGGATTCCATTGCCCAGCTATCTGTCACTTCATCGAAAGGACAGTAGAAAAGGAAG
GTGGCTCCTACAAATGCCATCATTGCGATAAAGGAAAGGCTATCATTCAAGATCTCTCTGCCGACAGTGG
TCCCAAAGATGGACCCCCACCCACGAGGAGCATCGTGGAAAAAGAAGAGGTTCCAACCACGTCTACAAAG
CAAGTGGATTGATGTGACATCTCCACTGACGTAAGGGATGACGCACAATCCCACTATCCTTCGCAAGACC
CTTCCTCTATATAAGGAAGTTCATTTCATTTGGAGAGGACACGCTCGAGTATAAGAGCTCATTTTTACAA
CAATTACCAACAACAACAAACAACAAACAACATTACAATTACATTTACAATTATCGATACAATGGCTTCC
TCTATGCTCTCTTCCGCTACTATGGTTGCCTCTCCGGCTCAGGCCACTATGGTCGCTCCTTTCAACGGAC
TTAAGTCCTCCGCTGCCTTCCCAGCCACCCGCAAGGCTAACAACGACATTACTTCCATCACAAGCAACGG
CGGAAGAGTTAACTGCATGCAGGTCATTTATATTTCTTCTTTCACTTTTTTATTATTCCATATGATTTTT
TTCGGTTCTTTCTTCGAATCTACATAAACTAATATCATTGGAAAAATCGAAAAAATAGGTGTGGCCTCCG
ATTGGAAAGAAGAAGTTTGAGACTCTCTCTTACCTTCCTGACCTTACCGATTCCGAAGGTGCTCAAGACC
AGAGAGAAAACTCCATTGATGTTGTTCAGCAAGGACAACAAAAAGGGAACCAAGGATCAAGTGTCGAAAA
AAGACCTCAACAACGCTTAACCATGGATGTCTCTCCTTTCGGATTGTTGGATCCTTTGTCACCAATGAGG
ACGATGCGACAAATGTTAGATACTATGGACAGGATGTTCGAGGACACTATGCCTGTCTCAGGAAGAAACA
GAGGAGGAAGTGGAGTGTCAGAGATTCGTGCACCGTGGGACATCAAAGAGGAAGAACACGAGATCAAGAT
GCGTTTCGACATGCCTGGACTCTCTAAAGAGGACGTCAAAATCTCTGTAGAAGATAACGTACTTGTGATC
AAAGGAGAGCAGAAGAAGGAGGACAGTGATGATTCTTGGTCTGGAAGAAGCGTTAGCTCATATGGAACAC
GACTTCAGCTCCCAGACAACTGTGAGAAAGACAAGATCAAAGCTGAGCTCAAGAACGGAGTCCTCTTTAT
CACTATCCCTAAGACCAAAGTCGAACGCAAAGTCATCGATGTCCAGATTCAATCTTCGGTGAGCAAGGGC
GAGGAGCTGTTCACCGGGGTGGTGCCCATCCTGGTCGAGCTGGACGGCGACGTAAACGGCCACAAGTTCA
GCGTGTCCGGCGAGGGCGAGGGCGATGCCACCTACGGCAAGCTGACCCTGAAGTTCATCTGCACCACCGG
CAAGCTGCCCGTGCCCTGGCCCACCCTCGTGACCACCTTCGGCTACGGCCTGCAGTGCTTCGCCCGCTAC
CCCGACCACATGAAGCAGCACGACTTCTTCAAGTCCGCCATGCCCGAAGGCTACGTCCAGGAGCGCACCA
TCTTCTTCAAGGACGACGGCAACTACAAGACCCGCGCCGAGGTGAAGTTCGAGGGCGACACCCTGGTGAA
CCGCATCGAGCTGAAGGGCATCGACTTCAAGGAGGACGGCAACATCCTGGGGCACAAGCTGGAGTACAAC
TACAACAGCCACAACGTCTATATCATGGCCGACAAGCAGAAGAACGGCATCAAGGTGAACTTCAAGATCC
GCCACAACATCGAGGACTAAGCTTCTCTAGCTAGAGTCGATCGACAAGCTCGAGTTTCTCCATAATAATG
TGTGAGTAGTTCCCAGATAAGGGAATTAGGGTTCCTATAGGGTTTCGCTCATGTGTTGAGCATATAAGAA
ACCCTTAGTATGTATTTGTATTTGTAAAATACTTCTATCAATAAAATTTCTAATTCCTAAAACCAAAATC
CAGTACTAAAATCCAGAT
